>Addgene plasmid #191399 | FLAG-mVenusC-14-HP1b Chromo W42A | addgene full sequence | sequence record 380228 | Addgene NGS Result
TTTTGCTCACATGTTCTTTCCTGCGTTATCCCCTGATTCTGTGGATAACCGTATTACCGCCATGCATTAG
TTATTAATAGTAATCAATTACGGGGTCATTAGTTCATAGCCCATATATGGAGTTCCGCGTTACATAACTT
ACGGTAAATGGCCCGCCTGGCTGACCGCCCAACGACCCCCGCCCATTGACGTCAATAATGACGTATGTTC
CCATAGTAACGCCAATAGGGACTTTCCATTGACGTCAATGGGTGGAGTATTTACGGTAAACTGCCCACTT
GGCAGTACATCAAGTGTATCATATGCCAAGTACGCCCCCTATTGACGTCAATGACGGTAAATGGCCCGCC
TGGCATTATGCCCAGTACATGACCTTATGGGACTTTCCTACTTGGCAGTACATCTACGTATTAGTCATCG
CTATTACCATGGTGATGCGGTTTTGGCAGTACATCAATGGGCGTGGATAGCGGTTTGACTCACGGGGATT
TCCAAGTCTCCACCCCATTGACGTCAATGGGAGTTTGTTTTGGCACCAAAATCAACGGGACTTTCCAAAA
TGTCGTAACAACTCCGCCCCATTGACGCAAATGGGCGGTAGGCGTGTACGGTGGGAGGTCTATATAAGCA
GAGCTGGTTTAGTGAACCGTCAGATCCGCTAGCGCTACCGGTCGCCACCATGGACTATAAGGACCACGAC
GGAGACTACAAGGATCATGATATTGATTACAAAGACGATGACGATAAGGACCCCAACGAGAAGCGCGATC
ACATGGTCCTGCTGGAGTTCGTGACCGCCGCCGGGATCACTCTCGGCATGGACGAGCTGTACAAGATCGA
TGGTGGCGGTGGCTCTGGAGGTGGTGGGTCCTCCGGACCAAAGAAGAAGCGTAAGGTAGAGGAAGAGGAA
TATGTGGTGGAAAAAGTTCTTGATCGGCGAGTTGTCAAGGGCAAGGTGGAATATCTTCTAAAGGCGAAGG
GTTTCTCAGATGAGGACAACACTTGGGAGCCAGAAGAGAATCTGGATTGCCCTGACCTTATTGCTGAGTT
TCTACAGTCACAGAAAACAGCACATGAGTAATCCGGACTCAGATCTCGAGCTCAAGCTTCGAATTCTGCA
GTCGACGGTACCGCGGGCCCGGGATCCACCGGATCTAGATAACTGATCATAATCAGCCATACCACATTTG
TAGAGGTTTTACTTGCTTTAAAAAACCTCCCACACCTCCCCCTGAACCTGAAACATAAAATGAATGCAAT
TGTTGTTGTTAACTTGTTTATTGCAGCTTATAATGGTTACAAATAAAGCAATAGCATCACAAATTTCACA
AATAAAGCATTTTTTTCACTGCATTCTAGTTGTGGTTTGTCCAAACTCATCAATGTATCTTAACGCGTAA
ATTGTAAGCGTTAATATTTTGTTAAAATTCGCGTTAAATTTTTGTTAAATCAGCTCATTTTTTAACCAAT
AGGCCGAAATCGGCAAAATCCCTTATAAATCAAAAGAATAGACCGAGATAGGGT
[37 nt withheld, positions 1525-1561]
AAAGAACGTGGACTCCAACGTCAAAGG
[49 nt withheld, positions 1589-1637]
T
[91 nt withheld, positions 1639-1729]
G
[124 nt withheld, positions 1731-1854]
CAGGTGGCACTTTTCGGGGAAATGTGCGCGGAACCCCTATTTGTTTATTTTTCTAAATACATTCAAATAT
GTATCCGCTCATGAGACAATAACCCTGATAAATGCTTCAATAATATTGAAAAAGGAAGAGTCCTGAGGCG
GAAAGAACCAGCTGTGGAATGTGTGTCAGTTAGGGTGTGGAAAGTCCCCAGGCTCCCCAGCAGGCAGAAG
TATGCAAAGCATGCATCTCAATTAGTCAGCAACCAGGTGTGGAAAGTCCCCAGGCTCCCCAGCAGGCAGA
AGTATGCAAAGCATGCATCTCAATTAGTCAGCAACCATAGTCCCGCCCCTAACTCCGCCCATCCCGCCCC
TAACTCCGCCCAGTTCCGCCCATTCTCCGCCCCATGGCTGACTAATTTTTTTTATTTATGCAGAGGCCGA
GGCCGCCTCGGCCTCTGAGCTATTCCAGAAGTAGTGAGGAGGCTTTTTTGGAGGCCTAGGCTTTTGCAAA
GATCGATCAAGAGACAGGATGAGGATCGTTTCGCATGATTGAACAAGATGGATTGCACGCAGGTTCTCCG
GCCGCTTGGGTGGAGAGGCTATTCGGCTATGACTGGGCACAACAGACAATCGGCTGCTCTGATGCCGCCG
TGTTCCGGCTGTCAGCGCAGGGGCGCCCGGTTCTTTTTGTCAAGACCGACCTGTCCGGTGCCCTGAATGA
ACTGCAAGACGAGGCAGCGCGGCTATCGTGGCTGGCCACGACGGGCGTTCCTTGCGCAGCTGTGCTCGAC
GTTGTCACTGAAGCGGGAAGGGACTGGCTGCTATTGGGCGAAGTGCCGGGGCAGGATCTCCTGTCATCTC
ACCTTGCTCCTGCCGAGAAAGTATCCATCATGGCTGATGCAATGCGGCGGCTGCATACGCTTGATCCGGC
TACCTGCCCATTCGACCACCAAGCGAAACATCGCATCGAGCGAGCACGTACTCGGATGGAAGCCGGTCTT
GTCGATCAGGATGATCTGGACGAAGAGCATCAGGGGCTCGCGCCAGCCGAACTGTTCGCCAGGCTCAAGG
CGAGCATGCCCGACGGCGAGGATCTCGTCGTGACCCATGGCGATGCCTGCTTGCCGAATATCATGGTGGA
AAATGGCCGCTTTTCTGGATTCATCGACTGTGGCCGGCTGGGTGTGGCGGACCGCTATCAGGACATAGCG
TTGGCTACCCGTGATATTGCTGAAGAGCTTGGCGGCGAATGGGCTGACCGCTTCCTCGTGCTTTACGGTA
TCGCCGCTCCCGATTCGCAGCGCATCGCCTTCTATCGCCTTCTTGACGAGTTCTTCTGAGCGGGACTCTG
GGGTTCGAAATGACCGACCAAGCGACGCCCAACCTGCCATCACGAGATTTCGATTCCACCGCCGCCTTCT
ATGAAAGGTTGGGCTTCGGAATCGTTTTCCGGGACGCCGGCTGGATGATCCTCCAGCGCGGGGATCTCAT
GCTGGAGTTCTTCGCCCACCCTAGGGGGAGGCTAACTGAAACACGGAAGGAGACAATACCGGAAGGAACC
CGCGCTATGACGGCAATAAAAAGACAGAATAAAACGCACGGTGTTGGGTCGTTTGTTCATAAACGCGGGG
TTCGGTCCCAGGGCTGGCACTCTGTCGATACCCCACCGAGACCCCATTGGGGCCAATACGCCCGCGTTTC
TTCCTTTTCCCCACCCCACCCCCCAAGTTCGGGTGAAGGCCCAGGGCTCGCAGCCAACGTCGGGGCGGCA
GGCCCTGCCATAGCCTCAGGTTACTCATATATACTTTAGATTGATTTAAAACTTCATTTTTAATTTAAAA
GGATCTAGGTGAAGATCCTTTTTGATAATCTCATGACCAAAATCCCTTAACGTGAGTTTTCGTTCCACTG
AGCGTCAGACCCCGTAGAAAAGATCAAAGGATCTTCTTGAGATCCTTTTTTTCTGCGCGTAATCTGCTGC
TTGCAAACAAAAAAACCACCGCTACCAGCGGTGGTTTGTTTGCCGGATCAAGAGCTACCAACTCTTTTTC
CGAAGGTAACTGGCTTCAGCAGAGCGCAGATACCAAATACTGTTCTTCTAGTGTAGCCGTAGTTAGGCCA
CCACTTCAAGAACTCTGTAGCACCGCCTACATACCTCGCTCTGCTAATCCTGTTACCAGTGGCTGCTGCC
AGTGGCGATAAGTCGTGTCTTACCGGGTTGGACTCAAGACGATAGTTACCGGATAAGGCGCAGCGGTCGG
GCTGAACGGGGGGTTCGTGCACACAGCCCAGCTTGGAGCGAACGACCTACACCGAACTGAGATACCTACA
GCGTGAGCTATGAGAAAGCGCCACGCTTCCCGAAGGGAGAAAGGCGGACAGGTATCCGGTAAGCGGCAGG
GTCGGAACAGGAGAGCGCACGAGGGAGCTTCCAGGGGGAAACGCCTGGTATCTTTATAGTCCTGTCGGGT
TTCGCCACCTCTGACTTGAGCGTCGATTTTTGTGATGCTCGTCAGGGGGGCGGAGCCTATGGAAAAACGC
CAGCAACGCGGCCTTTTTACGGTTCCTGGCCTTTTGCTGGCC
Features (pLannotate 1.2.2; 16 found; start..end, strand, type, name):
      1..60      +  rep_origin     RSF ori (fragment): Plasmids containing the RSF 1030 origin of replication can be propagated in E. coli cells that contain additional plasmids with compatible origins.
    128..431     +  enhancer       CMV enhancer: human cytomegalovirus immediate early enhancer
    432..635     +  promoter       CMV promoter: human cytomegalovirus (CMV) immediate early promoter
    749..835     +  CDS            VC155 (fragment): C-terminal fragment of mVenus for use in bimolecular fluorescence complementation (BiFC) (Kodama and Hu, 2010)
    911..1078    +  CDS            CBX1 (fragment): CBX1_HUMAN - Also known as CBX. Experimental evidence at protein level: Swiss-Prot protein existence level 1. Component of heterochromatin. Recognizes and binds histone H3 tails methylated at 'Lys-9', leading to epigenetic repression. Interaction with lamin B receptor (LBR) can contribute to the association of the heterochromatin with the inner nuclear membrane. From Homo sapiens (Human).
   1082..1147    +  misc_feature   MCS: multiple cloning site
   1164..1248    +  CDS            large T antigen (fragment): large T antigen from SV40 (simian virus 40)
   1271..1392    +  polyA_signal   SV40 poly(A) signal: SV40 polyadenylation signal
   1426..1854    -  rep_origin     f1 ori (sequence partly withheld): f1 bacteriophage origin of replication; arrow indicates direction of (+) strand synthesis
   1881..1985    +  promoter       AmpR promoter: bla
   1987..2344    +  promoter       SV40 promoter: SV40 enhancer and early promoter
   2379..3173    +  CDS            NeoR/KanR: aminoglycoside phosphotransferase from Tn5; aph(3')-II (or nptII); confers resistance to neomycin, kanamycin, and G418 (Geneticin®)
   3194..3346    +  CDS            ble (fragment): BLE_KLEPN - Experimental evidence at protein level: Swiss-Prot protein existence level 1. Binding protein with a strong affinity to the bleomycin family of antibiotics. Binds to CL990; an antimitotic-antibiotic compound. From Klebsiella pneumoniae.
   3405..3452    +  polyA_signal   HSV TK poly(A) signal: herpes simplex virus thymidine kinase polyadenylation signal (Cole and Stacy, 1985)
   3543..3559    -  polyA_signal   bGH poly(A) signal (fragment): bovine growth hormone polyadenylation signal
   3781..4369    +  rep_origin     ori: high-copy-number ColE1/pMB1/pBR322/pUC origin of replication
