[The description below was written by a language model from this plasmid's Addgene catalogue record and pLannotate feature annotations shown in this document.]
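Description:
FLAG-mVenusC-14-HP1b Chromo W42A is a 4.4 kb mammalian expression plasmid encoding one half of a bimolecular fluorescence complementation (BiFC) sensor. The catalogue lists the backbone as pcDNA3.1, although the annotated layout (a single NeoR/KanR cassette driven by tandem bacterial AmpR and SV40 promoters, an HSV TK poly(A), an SV40 poly(A) after the insert, and kanamycin selection) looks more like an EGFP-N/C-type vector than classical ampicillin-resistant pcDNA3.1. The record does not explain this difference. The plasmid replicates at high copy in E. coli from a ColE1/pUC-type origin, and it also carries an f1 origin. The Tn5 aminoglycoside phosphotransferase gene provides kanamycin resistance in bacteria and G418 selection in mammalian cells.

The CMV enhancer and promoter drive a 402 bp fusion insert. It consists of an N-terminal 3xFLAG tag for detection, the C-terminal fragment of split mVenus (annotated as a VC155 fragment), and the chromodomain of mouse HP1β (CBX1; the annotation tool matched the human homologue). The "14" in the name presumably refers to a linker between the two fusion partners, but the record does not define it. Transcripts are terminated by the SV40 poly(A) signal. The 3xFLAG tag itself was not picked up in the feature table.

The HP1β chromodomain normally reads methylated lysine 9 on histone H3, and the W42A substitution disrupts its binding pocket. The construct therefore serves as a binding-deficient control for the wild-type reader module. In this modular sensor system, fluorescence is reconstituted only when the chromodomain fusion and a partner carrying the complementary N-terminal mVenus fragment are brought together at the same genomic site, which allows live-cell detection of epigenetic marks at endogenous loci.
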