Addgene plasmid #191399: FLAG-mVenusC-14-HP1b Chromo W42A
Purpose: W42A binding pocket mutant of HP1b chromo domain fused to C-terminal part of split mVenus
Depositing lab: Albert Jeltsch. Depositing organization: Universitaet Stuttgart. Publication: Modular fluorescence complementation sensors for live cell detection of epigenetic signals at endogenous genomic sites. Lungu C, Pinter S, Broche J, Rathert P, Jeltsch A. Nat Commun. 2017 Sep 21;8(1):649. doi: 10.1038/s41467-017-00457-z. PubMed 28935858.
Backbone
  Vector backbone: pcDNA3.1
  Backbone size w/o insert (bp): 4014
  Total vector size (bp): 4416
  Vector type: Mammalian Expression
  Selectable markers: Neomycin (select with G418)
Growth in bacteria
  Bacterial resistance: Kanamycin, 50 μg/mL
  Growth temperature: 37°C
  Growth strain: DH5alpha
  Copy number: High Copy
Gene/Insert
  Gene/Insert name: FLAG-mVenusC-14-HP1b Chromo W42A
  Species: M. musculus (mouse)
  Insert size (bp): 402
  Mutation: W42A
  Promoter: CMV
  Tag / fusion protein: 3xFLAG (N terminal on insert)
  Cloning method: Gibson Cloning
  Sequencing primers: 5′ CAACGGGACTTTCCAAAATGTCG
Terms and licenses: Academic/Nonprofit Terms; Industry Terms: Not Available to Industry
How to cite: FLAG-mVenusC-14-HP1b Chromo W42A was a gift from Albert Jeltsch (Addgene plasmid # 191399 ; http://n2t.net/addgene:191399 ; RRID:Addgene_191399)
